>Addgene plasmid #188737 | pIN3 (gpdA-cTerm-Citrine2-ptrA) | addgene full sequence | sequence record 370800 | Addgene NGS Result
TTAATTGCGTTGCGCTCACTGCCCGCTTTCCAGTCGGGAAACCTGTCGTGCCAGCTGCATTAATGAATCG
GCCAACGCGCGGGGAGAGGCGGTTTGCGTATTGGGCGCTCTTCCGCTTCCTCGCTCACTGACTCGCTGCG
CTCGGTCGTTCGGCTGCGGCGAGCGGTATCAGCTCACTCAAAGGCGGTAATACGGTTATCCACAGAATCA
GGGGATAACGCAGGAAAGAACATGTGAGCAAAAGGCCAGCAAAAGGCCAGGAACCGTAAAAAGGCCGCGT
TGCTGGCGTTTTTCCATAGGCTCCGCCCCCCTGACGAGCATCACAAAAATCGACGCTCAAGTCAGAGGTG
GCGAAACCCGACAGGACTATAAAGATACCAGGCGTTTCCCCCTGGAAGCTCCCTCGTGCGCTCTCCTGTT
CCGACCCTGCCGCTTACCGGATACCTGTCCGCCTTTCTCCCTTCGGGAAGCGTGGCGCTTTCTCATAGCT
CACGCTGTAGGTATCTCAGTTCGGTGTAGGTCGTTCGCTCCAAGCTGGGCTGTGTGCACGAACCCCCCGT
TCAGCCCGACCGCTGCGCCTTATCCGGTAACTATCGTCTTGAGTCCAACCCGGTAAGACACGACTTATCG
CCACTGGCAGCAGCCACTGGTAACAGGATTAGCAGAGCGAGGTATGTAGGCGGTGCTACAGAGTTCTTGA
AGTGGTGGCCTAACTACGGCTACACTAGAAGAACAGTATTTGGTATCTGCGCTCTGCTGAAGCCAGTTAC
CTTCGGAAAAAGAGTTGGTAGCTCTTGATCCGGCAAACAAACCACCGCTGGTAGCGGTGGTTTTTTTGTT
TGCAAGCAGCAGATTACGCGCAGAAAAAAAGGATCTCAAGAAGATCCTTTGATCTTTTCTACGGGGTCTG
ACGCTCAGTGGAACGAAAACTCACGTTAAGGGATTTTGGTCATGAGATTATCAAAAAGGATCTTCACCTA
GATCCTTTTAAATTAAAAATGAAGTTTTAAATCAATCTAAAGTATATATGAGTAAACTTGGTCTGACAGT
TACCAATGCTTAATCAGTGAGGCACCTATCTCAGCGATCTGTCTATTTCGTTCATCCATAGTTGCCTGAC
TCCCCGTCGTGTAGATAACTACGATACGGGAGGGCTTACCATCTGGCCCCAGTGCTGCAATGATACCGCG
AGACCCACGCTCACCGGCTCCAGATTTATCAGCAATAAACCAGCCAGCCGGAAGGGCCGAGCGCAGAAGT
GGTCCTGCAACTTTATCCGCCTCCATCCAGTCTATTAATTGTTGCCGGGAAGCTAGAGTAAGTAGTTCGC
CAGTTAATAGTTTGCGCAACGTTGTTGCCATTGCTACAGGCATCGTGGTGTCACGCTCGTCGTTTGGTAT
GGCTTCATTCAGCTCCGGTTCCCAACGATCAAGGCGAGTTACATGATCCCCCATGTTGTGCAAAAAAGCG
GTTAGCTCCTTCGGTCCTCCGATCGTTGTCAGAAGTAAGTTGGCCGCAGTGTTATCACTCATGGTTATGG
CAGCACTGCATAATTCTCTTACTGTCATGCCATCCGTAAGATGCTTTTCTGTGACTGGTGAGTACTCAAC
CAAGTCATTCTGAGAATAGTGTATGCGGCGACCGAGTTGCTCTTGCCCGGCGTCAATACGGGATAATACC
GCGCCACATAGCAGAACTTTAAAAGTGCTCATCATTGGAAAACGTTCTTCGGGGCGAAAACTCTCAAGGA
TCTTACCGCTGTTGAGATCCAGTTCGATGTAACCCACTCGTGCACCCAACTGATCTTCAGCATCTTTTAC
TTTCACCAGCGTTTCTGGGTGAGCAAAAACAGGAAGGCAAAATGCCGCAAAAAAGGGAATAAGGGCGACA
CGGAAATGTTGAATACTCATACTCTTCCTTTTTCAATATTATTGAAGCATTTATCAGGGTTATTGTCTCA
TGAGCGGATACATATTTGAATGTATTTAGAAAAATAAACAAATAGGGGTTCCGCGCACATTTCCCCGAAA
AGTGCCACCTGACGTCTAAGAAACCATTATTATCATGACATTAACCTATAAAAATAGGCGTATCACGAGG
CCCTTTCGTCTCGCGCGTTTCGGTGATGACGGTGAAAACCTCTGACACATGCAGCTCCCGGAGACGGTCA
CAGCTTGTCTGTAAGCGGATGCCGGGAGCAGACAAGCCCGTCAGGGCGCGTCAGCGGGTGTTGGCGGGTG
TCGGGGCTGGCTTAACTATGCGGCATCAGAGCAGATTGTACTGAGAGTGCACCATATGCGGTGTGAAATA
CCGCACAGATGCGTAAGGAGAAAATACCGCATCAGGCGCCATTCGCCATTCAGGCTGCGCAACTGTTGGG
AAGGGCGATCGGTGCGGGCCTCTTCGCTATTACGCCAGCTGGCGAAAGGGGGATGTGCTGCAAGGCGATT
AAGTTGGGTAACGCCAGGGTTTTCCCAGTCACGACGTTGTAAAACGACGGCCAGTGAATTCGAGCTCGGT
ACCCGGGGATCCTCTAGAGTCGACCTGCAGGCATGCAAGCTTGCCAATTGATTACGGGATCCCATTGGTA
ACGAAATGTAAAAGCTAGGAGATCGTCCGCCGATGTCAGGATGATTTCACTTGTTTCTTGTCCGGCTCAC
CGGTCAAAGCTAAAGAGGAGCAAAAGGAACGGATAGAATCGGGTGCCGCTGATCTATACGGTATAGTGCC
CTTATCACGTTGACTCAACCCATGCTATTTAACTCAACCCCTCCTTCTGAACCCCACCATCTTCTTCCTT
TTCCTCTCATCCCACACAATTCTCTATCTCAGATTTGAATTCCAAAAGTCCTCGGACGAAACTGAACAAG
TCTTCCTCCCTTCGATAAACCTTTGGTGATTGGAATAACTGACCATCTTCTATAGTTCCCAAACCAACCG
ACAATGTAAATACACTCCTCGATTAGCCCTCTAGAGGGCATACGATGGAAGTCATGGAATACTTTTGGCT
GGACTCTCACAATGATCAAGGTATCTTAGGTAACGTCTTTGGCGTGGGCCGGTGTTCGTTCCCAGTCATC
GATGCATTCACATGCCCTCCCTAAGCTGGGCCCTAGACTCTAGGATCCTAGTCTAGAAGGACATGGCATC
GATGGACTGGGTTCGTTCTGAGATTATACGGCTAAAACTTGATCTGGATAATACCAGCGAAAAGGGTCAT
GCCTTCTCTCGTTCTTCCTGTTGATGGAATGGCTAACAGATGATAGACATTGCAACTTGAAACATGTCTC
CTCCAGCTGCCATCTACGAACCCACTGTGGCCGCTACCGGCCTCAAGGGTAAGGTCGTGGTTTCTGAGAC
CGTCCCCGTTGAGGGAGCTTCTCAGACCAAGCTGTTGGACCATTTCGGTGGCAAGTGGGACGAGTTCAAG
TTCGCCCCTATCCGCGAAAGCCAGGTCTCTCGTGCCATGACCAGACGTTACTTTGAGGACCTGGACAAGT
ACGCTGAAAGTGACGTTGTCATTGTTGGTGCTGGTTCCTGCGGTCTGAGCACTGCGTACGTCTTGGCCAA
GGCTCGTCCGGACCTGAAGATTGCTATCGTCGAGGCCAGCGTCTCTCCTGGTCAGTAGTCCATGATGGAT
TGCCTTGCACTCAGCTTTCCGGAACTAACGTGCAATAGGTGGCGGTGCCTGGTTGGGTGGCCAACTCTTT
TCTGCTATGGTCATGCGCCGTCCCGCGGAAGTCTTCCTGAACGAGCTGGGTGTTCCTTACGAAGAGGACG
CAAACCCCAACTACGTTGTCGTCAAGCACGCCTCCCTGTTTACCTCGACACTCATGTCGAAGGTTCTCTC
CTTCCCCAATGTCAAGCTCTTCAATGCTACCGCTGTTGAGGACTTGATCACCCGTCCGACCGAGAACGGC
AACCCCCAGATTGCTGGTGTTGTCGTCAACTGGACGCTGGTCACCCTTCACCACGATGATCACTCCTGCA
TGGACCCCAACACTATCAACGCTCCTGTCATCATCAGTACCACTGGTCACGATGGGCCATTCGGCGCCTT
CTGTGCGAAGCGCTTGGTGTCCATGGGCAGCGTCGACAAGCTAGGTGGCATGCGTGGTCTCGACATGAGC
TCGGCCGAGGATGCCATCGTCAAGAACACCCGCGAGGTTACTAAGGGCTTGATAATCGGCGGTATGGAGC
TGTCTGAAATTGATGGCTTTAACCGCATGGGCCCTACCTTCGGTGCCATGGTTCTCAGTGGTGTCAAGGC
TGCCGAGGAGGCATTGAAGGTGTTCGACGAGCGTCAGCGCGAGTGTGCTGAGTAATTACTTGTAGAGCTC
GTCCATGCCGAGAGTGATGCCGGCGGCGGTGACGAACTCGAGGAGGACCATGTGGTCACGCTTCTCGTTG
GGGTCCTTGGAGAGGGCGGACTGGTAGGAGAGGTAGTGGTTGTCGGGGAGGAGGACGGGGCCGTCGCCGA
TGGGGGTGTTCTGCTGGTAGTGGTCGGCGAGCTGGACGGAGCCGTCCTCGATGTTGTGACGGATCTTGAA
GTTGACCTTGATGCCGTTCTTCTGCTTGTCGGCCATGATGTAGACGTTGTGGGAGTTGTAGTTGTACTCG
AGCTTGTGGCCGAGGATGTTGCCGTCCTCCTTGAAGTCGATGCCCTTGAGCTCGATACGGTTGACGAGGG
TGTCGCCCTCGAACTTGACCTCGGCACGGGTCTTGTAGTTGCCGTCGTCCTTGAAGAAGATGGTACGCTC
CTGGACGTAGCCCTCGGGCATGGCGGACTTGAAGAAGTCGTGCTGCTTCATGTGGTCGGGGTAACGGGCG
AAGCACATGAGGCCGTAGCCGAAGGTGGTGACGAGGGTGGGCCAGGGGACGGGGAGCTTGCCGGTGGTGC
AGATGAACTTGAGGGTGAGCTTGCCGTAGGTGGCGTCGCCCTCGCCCTCGCCGGAGACGGAGAACTTGTG
GCCGTTAACGTCGCCGTCGAGCTCGACGAGGATGGGGACGACGCCGGTGAAGAGCTCCTCGCCCTTGGAG
ACCATGGTGATGTCTGCTCAAGCGGGGTAGCTGTTAGTCAAGCTGCGATGAAGTGGGAAAGCTCGAACTG
AAAGGTTCAAAGGAATAAGGGATGGGAAGGATGGAGTATGGATGTAGCAAAGTACTTACTTAGGGGAAAT
AAAGGTTCTTGGATGGGAAGATGAATATACTGAAGATGGGAAAAGAAAGAGAAAAGAAAAGAGCAGCTGG
TGGGGAGAGCAGGAAAATATGGCAACAAATGTTGGACTGACGCAACGACCTTGTCAACCCCGCCGACACA
CCGGGCGGACAGACGGGGCAAAGCTGCCTACCAGGGACTGAGGGACCTCAGCAGGTCGAGTGCAGAGCAC
CGGATGGGTCGACTGCCAGCTTGTGTTCCCGGTCTGCGCCGCTGGCCAGCTCCTGAGCGGCCTTTCCGGT
TTCATACACCGGGCAAAGCAGGAGAGGCACGATATTTGGACGCCCTACAGATGCCGGATGGGCCAATTAG
GGAGCTTACGCGCCGGGTACTCGCTCTACCTACTTCGGAGAAGGTACTATCTCGTGAATCTTTTACCAGA
TCGGAAGCAATTGGACTTCTGTACCTAGGTTAATGGCATGCTATTTCGCCGACGGCTATACACCCCTGGC
TTCACATTCTCCTTCGCTTACTGCCGGTGATTCGATGAAGCTCCATATTCTCCGATGATGCAATAGATTC
TTGGTCAACGAGGGGCACACCAGCCTTTCCACTTCGGGGCGGAGGGGCGGCCGGTCCCGGATTAATAATC
ATCCACTGCACCTCAGAGCCGCCAGAGCTGTCTGGCGCAGTGGCGCTTATTACTCAGCCCTTCTCTCTGC
GTCCGTCCGTCTCTCCGCATGCCAGAAAGAGTCACCGGTCACTGTACAGAGCTCACGAGTTCGTCACATT
TTTCTACAAATGGTGGAGGCGGCGGATTTTAGGCTCAAGTCATGACCCTCTGGGTCACTCCAGAATCAGC
TAGGTCAACGAATAAGGATGATTCTATAGGAAGATCCAGGCACCGGTCAACCATGATCTGGACAGATTTG
GGAGCTCGGTATAAGCTCTCCACCATCTTATTCTGTATAGTTTAGGCTTAAAGTTTATCCAGGAGATGTT
GCTGAAGTCGATTTGAGTCCACTTCCTCACTGGTAGCTATACGACTTTGATGGTCGTTGTAGGGGCTGTA
TTAGGTCTCGATCAAACACAAATAGAATTAAATGGTACTCGAGTCCACTGAAGGTGGGCTTCTCCGTCTT
CCGTAGCCGTGCCGAAATCCTTACAGCTTGTGTTGTGTGACTTTTGGTTACGCCGTCAAGCTTGGCGTAA
TCATGGTCATAGCTGTTTCCTGTGTGAAATTGTTATCCGCTCACAATTCCACACAACATACGAGCCGGAA
GCATAAAGTGTAAAGCCTGGGGTGCCTAATGAGTGAGCTAACTCACA
Features (pLannotate 1.2.2; 16 found; start..end, strand, type, name):
     16..108     -  CDS            lacI (fragment): lac repressor; lacI; The lac repressor binds to the lac operator to inhibit transcription in E. coli. This inhibition can be relieved by adding lactose or isopropyl-β-D-thiogalactopyranoside (IPTG).
    291..879     -  rep_origin     ori: high-copy-number ColE1/pMB1/pBR322/pUC origin of replication
   1050..1910    -  CDS            AmpR: β-lactamase; bla; confers resistance to ampicillin, carbenicillin, and related antibiotics
   1911..2015    -  promoter       AmpR promoter: bla
   2110..2145    +  CDS            rop (fragment): Rop protein, which maintains plasmids at low copy number; rop
   2247..2346    +  misc_feature   bom (fragment): basis of mobility region from pBR322
   2352..2509    -  CDS            lacZα (fragment): LacZα fragment of β-galactosidase; lacZ fragment
   2506..2562    +  misc_feature   MCS: pUC18/19 multiple cloning site
   3137..3231    +  ncRNA          TPP (fragment): Accession: RF00059 - TPP riboswitch (THI element)
   3284..4325    +  CDS            ptrA: pyrithiamine resistance protein (Kubodera et al., 2000); ptrA of Aspergillus oryzae; useful as a dominant selectable marker in Aspergillus
   4329..5045    -  CDS            Citrine: Citrine is a basic (constitutively fluorescent) yellow fluorescent protein published in 2001, derived from Aequorea victoria. It has moderate acid sensitivity.
   5054..5169    -  intron         gpdA intron: gpdA; intron from the Aspergillus nidulans glyceraldehyde-3-phosphate dehydrogenase gene (Punt et al., 1990)
   5218..6357    -  promoter       gpdA promoter (fragment): gpdA; promoter from the Aspergillus nidulans glyceraldehyde-3-phosphate dehydrogenase gene (Punt et al., 1990)
   6400..6416    -  protein_bind   lac operator: The lac repressor binds to the lac operator to inhibit transcription in E. coli. This inhibition can be relieved by adding lactose or isopropyl-β-D-thiogalactopyranoside (IPTG). lac repressor encoded by lacI
   6424..6454    -  promoter       lac promoter: promoter for the E. coli lac operon
   6469..3       -  protein_bind   CAP binding site (across the origin): CAP binding activates transcription in the presence of cAMP. E. coli catabolite activator protein
