[The description below was written by a language model from this plasmid's Addgene catalogue record and pLannotate feature annotations shown in this document.]
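Description:
pIN3 (gpdA-cTerm-Citrine2-ptrA) is a filamentous fungal expression plasmid built on a pUC19 backbone, about 6.5 kb in total, with roughly 4.1 kb of fungal cassette inserted into the cloning region. In E. coli it is maintained at high copy through the ColE1/pUC origin and selected with ampicillin via the β-lactamase gene and its native promoter. Remnants of the pUC19 architecture (lac promoter and operator, CAP binding site, a lacZα fragment and the multiple cloning site) flank the insert. The short lacI, rop and bom fragments in the annotation appear to be backbone remnants rather than functional elements.

The payload consists of two units arranged in convergent orientation. On the reverse strand, a fragment of the Aspergillus nidulans gpdA (glyceraldehyde-3-phosphate dehydrogenase) promoter, a strong constitutive promoter widely used in Aspergillus, is followed by the gpdA intron and then a yellow fluorescent protein coding sequence that the annotation software identifies as Citrine and the catalogue names Citrine2. On the forward strand lies the ptrA gene from Aspergillus oryzae, preceded by a thiamine pyrophosphate riboswitch element. This gene acts as a dominant marker conferring pyrithiamine resistance on fungal transformants. No terminator for the Citrine cassette is annotated.

The stated purpose is expression of Citrine2 for C-terminal tagging, so a gene of interest would be fused upstream of the fluorophore to give a protein carrying Citrine2 at its C terminus. The record does not describe the cloning strategy or how the construct is integrated. The catalogue lists Aspergillus fumigatus as the species, and the associated work concerns fluorescence imaging of subcellular dynamics in that fungus under antifungal treatment.
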