Addgene plasmid #188737: pIN3 (gpdA-cTerm-Citrine2-ptrA)
Purpose: Expresses Citrine2 for C-terminal tagging
Depositing lab: Michael Bromley. Depositing organization: University of Manchester. Publication: Shining a light on the impact of antifungals on Aspergillus fumigatus subcellular dynamics through fluorescence imaging. Storer ISR, Sastre-Velasquez LE, Easter T, Mertens B, Dallemulle A, Bottery M, Tank R, Offterdinger M, Bromley MJ, van Rhijn N, Gsaller F. Antimicrob Agents Chemother. 2024 Nov 6;68(11):e0080324. doi: 10.1128/aac.00803-24. Epub 2024 Oct 15. PubMed 39404344.
Backbone
  Vector backbone: pUC19
  Backbone size w/o insert (bp): 2395
  Total vector size (bp): 6484
  Vector type: Filamentous Fungal expression
  Selectable markers: Pyrithiamine
Growth in bacteria
  Bacterial resistance: Ampicillin, 100 μg/mL
  Growth temperature: 37°C
  Growth strain: DH5alpha
  Copy number: High Copy
Gene/Insert
  Gene/Insert name: gdpA-Citrine2 PtrA
  Species: Aspergillus fumigatus
  Insert size (bp): 4100
  Tag / fusion protein: Citrine2 (C terminal on insert)
Terms and licenses: Academic/Nonprofit Terms; Industry Terms: Not Available to Industry
How to cite: pIN3 (gpdA-cTerm-Citrine2-ptrA) was a gift from Michael Bromley (Addgene plasmid # 188737 ; http://n2t.net/addgene:188737 ; RRID:Addgene_188737)
